>Addgene plasmid #65743 | pFRT-DestFLAGHA_RBPMS | addgene partial sequence | sequence record 114944 | CMV-F 5'-CGCAAATGGGCGGTAGGCGTG-3'
GGCTACTAGAGAACCCACTGCTTACTGGCTTATCGAAATTAATACGACTCACTATAGGGAGACCCAAGCT
GGCTAGCGAGCTCGGATCGATCCATCGATAGTGTGGTGGAATTCTGATCGCCGCCGCCATGGACTACAAG
GACGACGATGACAAGTACCCTTATGACGTGCCCGATTACGCTTTGAACCAGATATCAACAAGTTTGTACA
AAAAAGCAGGCTCCACCATGGGAACCAATTCAGTCGACATGAACAACGGCGGCAAAGCCGAGAAGGAGAA
CACCCCGAGCGAGGCCAACCTTCAGGAGGAGGAGGTCCGGACCCTATTTGTCAGTGGCCTTCCTCTGGAT
ATCAAACCTCGGGAGCTCTATCTGCTTTTCAGACCATTTAAGGGCTATGAGGGTTCTCTTATAAAGCTCA
CATCTAAACAGCCTGTAGGTTTTGTCAGTTTTGACAGTCGCTCAGAAGCAGAGGCTGCAAAGAATGCTTT
GAATGGCATCCGCTTCGATCCTGAAATTCCGCAAACACTACGACTAGAGTTTGCTAAGGCAAACACGAAG
ATGGCCAAGAACAAACTCGTAGGGACTCCAAACCCCAGTACTCCTCTGCCCAACACTGTACCTCAGTTCA
TTGCCAGAGAGCCATATGAGCTCACAGTGCCTGCACTTTACCCCAGTAGCCCTGAAGTGTGGGCCCCGTA
CCCTCTGTACCCAGCGGAGTTAGCGCCTGCTCTACCTCCTCCTGCTTTCACCTATCCCGCTTCACTGCAT
GCCCAGATGC
