>Addgene plasmid #65743 | pFRT-DestFLAGHA_RBPMS | addgene partial sequence | sequence record 114946 | BGH-rev 5'-TAGAAGGCACAGTCGAGG-3'
CGTAGAATCGAGACCGAGGAGAGGGTTAGGGATAGGCTTACCTTCGAACCGCGGGCCCTCTAGACTTGAG
CGGCCGCCACTGTGCTGGATATCAACCACTTTGTACAAGAAAGCTGGGTCTAGATATCTCGAGTGCGGCC
GCTCAGCAGAACTGACGGGACTTCCAGCCCTGAGAAGTAGCCTCGGAGGGAGGGAGCCAGCGCATCTGGG
CATGCAGTGAAGCGGGATAGGTGAAAGCAGGAGGAGGTAGAGCAGGCGCTAACTCCGCTGGGTACAGAGG
GTACGGGGCCCACACTTCAGGGCTACTGGGGTAAAGTGCAGGCACTGTGAGCTCATATGGCTCTCTGGCA
ATGAACTGAGGTACAGTGTTGGGCAGAGGAGTACTGGGGTTTGGAGTCCCTACGAGTTTGTTCTTGGCCA
TCTTCGTGTTTGCCTTAGCAAACTCTAGTCGTAGTGTTTGCGGAATTTCAGGATCGAAGCGGATGCCATT
CAAAGCATTCTTTGCAGCCTCTGCTTCTGAGCGACTGTCAAAACTGACAAAACCTACAGGCTGTTTAGAT
GTGAGCTTTATAAGAGAACCCTCATAGCCCTTAAATGGTCTGAAAAGCAGATAGAGCTCCCGAGGTTTGA
TATCCAGAGGAAGGCCACTGACAAATAGGGTCCGGACCTCCTCCTCCTGAAGGTTGGCCTCGCTCGGGGT
GTTCTCCTTCTCGGCTTTGCCGCCGTTGTTCATGTCGACTGAATTGGTTCCCATGGTGGAGCCTGCTTTT
TTGTACAAAC
