[The description below was written by a language model from this plasmid's Addgene catalogue record.]
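Description:
pFRT-DestFLAGHA_RBPMS is a mammalian expression plasmid built on a laboratory-modified version of the commercial pcDNA5/FRT backbone that was converted into a Gateway destination vector carrying an N-terminal FLAG-HA tandem epitope tag. The insert is the human RBPMS coding sequence (RNA-binding protein with multiple splicing, also known as HERMES), introduced by Gateway recombination so that it is expressed as a FLAG-HA-RBPMS fusion. In bacteria the plasmid is maintained under ampicillin selection. In mammalian cells the selectable marker is hygromycin. No feature table is provided, so details such as the origin of replication, attB junctions and exact element positions are not documented here.

Expression is driven by the CMV promoter, and the use of a BGH reverse sequencing primer implies a bovine growth hormone polyadenylation region downstream of the insert. The promoter field also lists "2x Tet", which would normally indicate tetracycline operator sites that make expression inducible in Tet-repressor-expressing cells. This sits awkwardly with the stated purpose of constitutive expression and with the pcDNA5/FRT (rather than FRT/TO) backbone name, and the record does not resolve the discrepancy. pcDNA5/FRT-type vectors carry an FRT site that allows Flp recombinase-mediated integration at a single genomic FRT locus in suitable host lines, with hygromycin resistance used to select integrants, giving isogenic stable cell lines. The tagged protein can be detected or purified through its FLAG and HA epitopes, which fits the associated work on defining the RNA recognition element and transcriptome-wide mRNA targets of the RBPMS family.
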