Addgene plasmid #65743: pFRT-DestFLAGHA_RBPMS
Purpose: constitutively expresses RBPMS in mammalian cells
Depositing lab: Thomas Tuschl. Depositing organization: Rockefeller University. Publication: Identification of the RNA recognition element of the RBPMS family of RNA-binding proteins and their transcriptome-wide mRNA targets. Farazi TA, Leonhardt CS, Mukherjee N, Mihailovic A, Li S, Max KE, Meyer C, Yamaji M, Cekan P, Jacobs NC, Gerstberger S, Bognanni C, Larsson E, Ohler U, Tuschl T. RNA. 2014 Jul;20(7):1090-102. doi: 10.1261/rna.045005.114. Epub 2014 May 23. PubMed 24860013.
Backbone
  Vector backbone: pcDNA5/FRT
  Backbone manufacturer: Life Technologies, Modified by Tuschl lab
  Backbone size w/o insert (bp): 5372
  Vector type: Mammalian Expression
  Selectable markers: Hygromycin
Growth in bacteria
  Bacterial resistance: Ampicillin, 100 μg/mL
  Growth temperature: 37°C
  Growth strain: Top10
  Copy number: Unknown
Gene/Insert
  Gene/Insert name: RBPMS
  Species: H. sapiens (human)
  GenBank ID: NM_001008710
  Entrez Gene: RBPMS (a.k.a. HERMES)
  Promoter: CMV, 2x Tet
  Tag / fusion protein: FLAG HA (N terminal on backbone)
  Cloning method: Gateway Cloning
  Sequencing primers: 5′ CMV Forward; 3′ BGH Reverse
Terms and licenses: Academic/Nonprofit Terms; Industry Terms: Not Available to Industry
How to cite: pFRT-DestFLAGHA_RBPMS was a gift from Thomas Tuschl (Addgene plasmid # 65743 ; http://n2t.net/addgene:65743 ; RRID:Addgene_65743)
